Addgene plasmid #67009: pMAL-c5X-ELP[V5A2G3-60]
Purpose: Expresses malE-ELP[V5A2G3-60] in E. coli
Depositing lab: Ashutosh Chilkoti. Depositing organization: Duke University. Publication: Combinatorial codon scrambling enables scalable gene synthesis and amplification of repetitive proteins. Tang NC, Chilkoti A. Nat Mater. 2016 Jan 4. doi: 10.1038/nmat4521. PubMed 26726995.
Backbone
  Vector backbone: pMAL-c5X
  Backbone manufacturer: New England Biolabs
  Backbone size w/o insert (bp): 5677
  Vector type: Bacterial Expression
Growth in bacteria
  Bacterial resistance: Ampicillin, 100 μg/mL
  Growth temperature: 30°C
  Growth strain: DH5alpha
  Copy number: Low Copy
Gene/Insert
  Gene/Insert name: malE-ELP[V5A2G3-60]
  Species: Synthetic
  Promoter: tac
  Tag / fusion protein: malE-Factor Xa (N terminal on backbone); His6 (C terminal on backbone)
  Cloning method: Gibson Cloning
  Sequencing primers: 5′ GGTCGTCAGACTGTCGATGAAGCC; 3′ TGTCCTACTCAGGAGAGCGTTCAC
Terms and licenses: Academic/Nonprofit Terms; Industry Terms: Not Available to Industry
How to cite: pMAL-c5X-ELP[V5A2G3-60] was a gift from Ashutosh Chilkoti (Addgene plasmid # 67009 ; http://n2t.net/addgene:67009 ; RRID:Addgene_67009)
