[The description below was written by a language model from this plasmid's Addgene catalogue record and pLannotate feature annotations shown in this document.]
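Description:
pMAL-c5X-ELP[V5A2G3-60] is a bacterial expression plasmid built on the commercial pMAL-c5X backbone for producing an elastin-like polypeptide (ELP) as a maltose-binding protein fusion in E. coli. It replicates from a ColE1/pBR322-type origin. The feature table also shows the rop gene and fragments of the pBR322 bom region, which fits the catalogue's low-copy designation even though the origin annotation is generically labelled high-copy. Selection is by ampicillin through the bla (β-lactamase) gene under its own promoter.

Expression is driven by the tac promoter, a strong trp/lac hybrid, followed by a lac operator. The plasmid carries its own lacI gene under the up-mutated lacIq promoter, so transcription is repressed until it is relieved with IPTG or lactose. The open reading frame begins with a malE variant that lacks the signal sequence, so the fusion stays in the cytoplasm. According to the record, a Factor Xa cleavage site separates MBP from the downstream partner, and a His6 tag lies at the C terminus. The synthetic ELP[V5A2G3-60] insert, introduced by Gibson assembly, is not annotated in the feature table; it presumably occupies the roughly 1 kb unannotated stretch between the end of MBP and the rrnB T1 and T2 terminators that close the transcription unit. By the usual ELP naming convention, the name would indicate 60 pentapeptide repeats with valine, alanine and glycine guest residues in a 5:2:3 ratio, but the record does not spell this out.

The associated publication concerns codon scrambling as a route to synthesising and amplifying genes for highly repetitive proteins, so this construct serves to express one such repetitive polypeptide. The MBP and His6 tags are available for affinity purification, and Factor Xa cleavage can remove the MBP.
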