Features (pLannotate 1.2.2; 16 found; start..end, strand, type, name):
      3..80      +  promoter       lacIq promoter: lacI (mutant); In the lacIq allele, a single base change in the promoter boosts expression of the lacI gene about 10-fold.
     81..1163    +  CDS            lacI: lac repressor; lacI; The lac repressor binds to the lac operator to inhibit transcription in E. coli. This inhibition can be relieved by adding lactose or isopropyl-β-D-thiogalactopyranoside (IPTG).
   1176..1197    +  protein_bind   CAP binding site: CAP binding activates transcription in the presence of cAMP. E. coli catabolite activator protein
   1216..1233    +  promoter       tet promoter (fragment): E. coli promoter for tetracycline efflux protein gene
   1406..1434    +  promoter       tac promoter: strong E. coli promoter; hybrid between the trp and lac UV5 promoters
   1442..1458    +  protein_bind   lac operator: The lac repressor binds to the lac operator to inhibit transcription in E. coli. This inhibition can be relieved by adding lactose or isopropyl-β-D-thiogalactopyranoside (IPTG). lac repressor encoded by lacI
   1528..2628    +  CDS            MBP: maltose binding protein from E. coli; malE (mutated); This version of the gene does not encode a signal sequence, so MBP will remain in the cytosol.
   3638..3724    +  terminator     rrnB T1 terminator: Escherichia coli rrnB; transcription terminator T1 from the E. coli rrnB gene
   3816..3843    +  terminator     rrnB T2 terminator: transcription terminator T2 from the E. coli rrnB gene
   3890..3961    +  promoter       AmpR promoter: bla
   3962..4822    +  CDS            AmpR: β-lactamase; bla; confers resistance to ampicillin, carbenicillin, and related antibiotics
   4910..5498    +  rep_origin     ori: high-copy-number ColE1/pMB1/pBR322/pUC origin of replication
   5684..5736    -  misc_feature   bom (fragment): basis of mobility region from pBR322
   5747..5766    -  misc_feature   bom (fragment): basis of mobility region from pBR322
   5868..6059    -  CDS            rop: Rop protein, which maintains plasmids at low copy number; rop
   6076..6456    +  CDS            YPB1_ECOLX: Protein predicted: Swiss-Prot protein existence level 4. From Escherichia coli.
>Addgene plasmid #67009 | pMAL-c5X-ELP[V5A2G3-60] | depositor full sequence | sequence record 115450 | Full Sequence
CCGACACCATCGAATGGTGCAAAACCTTTCGCGGTATGGCATGATAGCGCCCGGAAGAGAGTCAATTCAG
GGTGGTGAATGTGAAACCAGTAACGTTATACGATGTCGCAGAGTATGCCGGTGTCTCTTATCAGACCGTT
TCCCGCGTGGTGAACCAGGCCAGCCACGTTTCTGCGAAAACGCGGGAAAAAGTGGAAGCGGCGATGGCGG
AGCTGAATTACATTCCCAACCGCGTGGCACAACAACTGGCGGGCAAACAGTCGTTGCTGATTGGCGTTGC
CACCTCCAGTCTGGCCCTGCACGCGCCGTCGCAAATTGTCGCGGCGATTAAATCTCGCGCCGATCAACTG
GGTGCCAGCGTGGTGGTGTCGATGGTAGAACGAAGCGGCGTCGAAGCCTGTAAAGCGGCGGTGCACAATC
TTCTCGCGCAACGCGTCAGTGGGCTGATCATTAACTATCCGCTGGATGACCAGGATGCCATTGCTGTGGA
AGCTGCCTGCACTAATGTTCCGGCGTTATTTCTTGATGTCTCTGACCAGACACCCATCAACAGTATTATT
TTCTCCCATGAAGACGGTACGCGACTGGGCGTGGAGCATCTGGTCGCATTGGGTCACCAGCAAATCGCGC
TGTTAGCGGGCCCATTAAGTTCTGTCTCGGCGCGTCTGCGTCTGGCTGGCTGGCATAAATATCTCACTCG
CAATCAAATTCAGCCGATAGCGGAACGGGAAGGCGACTGGAGTGCCATGTCCGGTTTTCAACAAACCATG
CAAATGCTGAATGAGGGCATCGTTCCCACTGCGATGCTGGTTGCCAACGATCAGATGGCGCTGGGCGCAA
TGCGCGCCATTACCGAGTCCGGGCTGCGCGTTGGTGCGGATATTTCGGTAGTGGGATACGACGATACCGA
AGACAGCTCATGTTATATCCCGCCGTTAACCACCATCAAACAGGATTTTCGCCTGCTGGGGCAAACCAGC
GTGGACCGCTTGCTGCAACTCTCTCAGGGCCAGGCGGTGAAGGGCAATCAGCTGTTGCCCGTCTCACTGG
TGAAAAGAAAAACCACCCTGGCGCCCAATACGCAAACCGCCTCTCCCCGCGCGTTGGCCGATTCATTAAT
GCAGCTGGCACGACAGGTTTCCCGACTGGAAAGCGGGCAGTGAGCGCAACGCAATTAATGTAAGTTAGCT
CACTCATTAGGCACAATTCTCATGTTTGACAGCTTATCATCGACTGCACGGTGCACCAATGCTTCTGGCG
TCAGGCAGCCATCGGAAGCTGTGGTATGGCTGTGCAGGTCGTAAATCACTGCATAATTCGTGTCGCTCAA
GGCGCACTCCCGTTCTGGATAATGTTTTTTGCGCCGACATCATAACGGTTCTGGCAAATATTCTGAAATG
AGCTGTTGACAATTAATCATCGGCTCGTATAATGTGTGGAATTGTGAGCGGATAACAATTTCACACAGGA
AACAGCCAGTCCGTTTAGGTGTTTTCACGAGCAATTGACCAACAAGGACCATAGATTATGAAAATCGAAG
AAGGTAAACTGGTAATCTGGATTAACGGCGATAAAGGCTATAACGGTCTCGCTGAAGTCGGTAAGAAATT
CGAGAAAGATACCGGAATTAAAGTCACCGTTGAGCATCCGGATAAACTGGAAGAGAAATTCCCACAGGTT
GCGGCAACTGGCGATGGCCCTGACATTATCTTCTGGGCACACGACCGCTTTGGTGGCTACGCTCAATCTG
GCCTGTTGGCTGAAATCACCCCGGACAAAGCGTTCCAGGACAAGCTGTATCCGTTTACCTGGGATGCCGT
ACGTTACAACGGCAAGCTGATTGCTTACCCGATCGCTGTTGAAGCGTTATCGCTGATTTATAACAAAGAT
CTGCTGCCGAACCCGCCAAAAACCTGGGAAGAGATCCCGGCGCTGGATAAAGAACTGAAAGCGAAAGGTA
AGAGCGCGCTGATGTTCAACCTGCAAGAACCGTACTTCACCTGGCCGCTGATTGCTGCTGACGGGGGTTA
TGCGTTCAAGTATGAAAACGGCAAGTACGACATTAAAGACGTGGGCGTGGATAACGCTGGCGCGAAAGCG
GGTCTGACCTTCCTGGTTGACCTGATTAAAAACAAACACATGAATGCAGACACCGATTACTCCATCGCAG
AAGCTGCCTTTAATAAAGGCGAAACAGCGATGACCATCAACGGCCCGTGGGCATGGTCCAACATCGACAC
CAGCAAAGTGAATTATGGTGTAACGGTACTGCCGACCTTCAAGGGTCAACCATCCAAACCGTTCGTTGGC
GTGCTGAGCGCAGGTATTAACGCCGCCAGTCCGAACAAAGAGCTGGCAAAAGAGTTCCTCGAAAACTATC
TGCTGACTGATGAAGGTCTGGAAGCGGTTAATAAAGACAAACCGCTGGGTGCCGTAGCGCTGAAGTCTTA
CGAGGAAGAGTTGGTGAAAGATCCGCGTATTGCCGCCACTATGGAAAACGCCCAGAAAGGTGAAATCATG
CCGAACATCCCGCAGATGTCCGCTTTCTGGTATGCCGTGCGTACTGCGGTGATCAACGCCGCCAGCGGTC
GTCAGACTGTCGATGAAGCCCTGAAAGACGCGCAGACTAATTCGAGCTCGAACAACAACAACAATAACAA
TAACAACAACCTCGGGATCGAGGGAAGGTCTTCCGGTGGTGTGGGTGTGCCTGGTGTGGGGGTCCCCGGT
GGTGGTGTACCGGGAGCTGGAGTTCCAGGTGTTGGGGTTCCCGGCGTAGGTGTGCCGGGAGTGGGCGTTC
CTGGTGGGGGAGTCCCCGGAGCCGGCGTTCCAGGAGGGGGTGTTCCCGGGGTAGGGGTCCCGGGAGTCGG
TGTCCCCGGCGGAGGGGTACCCGGCGCGGGAGTACCAGGAGTGGGAGTGCCCGGAGTCGGCGTACCTGGA
GTCGGGGTGCCCGGGGGAGGCGTACCAGGGGCTGGCGTCCCAGGAGGTGGCGTGCCAGGTGTCGGTGTTC
CAGGCGTAGGCGTCCCTGGAGGGGGCGTACCGGGGGCCGGTGTGCCAGGCGTCGGGGTTCCAGGGGTGGG
TGTCCCAGGTGTGGGAGTTCCGGGAGGTGGAGTCCCGGGCGCTGGTGTTCCTGGAGGTGGGGTGCCAGGA
GTCGGAGTTCCTGGCGTAGGGGTGCCGGGTGGAGGTGTACCCGGGGCAGGAGTTCCCGGAGTTGGCGTTC
CCGGTGTAGGAGTACCGGGCGTAGGAGTCCCTGGTGGCGGTGTACCTGGTGCGGGGGTGCCTGGCGGAGG
TGTCCCTGGCGTTGGTGTGCCCGGTGTCGGAGTCCCAGGCGGTGGAGTACCTGGCGCAGGCGTTCCGGGG
GTAGGCGTGCCTGGAGTGGGGGTACCGGGTGTTGGCGTACCCGGAGGCGGAGTACCCGGTGCTGGGGTCC
CTGGGGGTGGTGTCCCGGGTGTCGGGGTCCCAGGGGTCGGAGTGCCAGGGGGAGGTGTTCCGGGTGCAGG
GGTTCCTGGGGTAGGAGTGCCTGGGGTTGGGGTACCAGGCGTGGGGGTTCCGGGCGGCGGGGTACCTGGG
GCGGGTGTACCAGGTGGAGGAGTTCCAGGCTCGGGACATCATCACCACCATCATTAATAATGAGCTTCAA
ATAAAACGAAAGGCTCAGTCGAAAGACTGGGCCTTTCGTTTTATCTGTTGTTTGTCGGTGAACGCTCTCC
TGAGTAGGACAAATCCGCCGGGAGCGGATTTGAACGTTGCGAAGCAACGGCCCGGAGGGTGGCGGGCAGG
ACGCCCGCCATAAACTGCCAGGCATCAAATTAAGCAGAAGGCCATCCTGACGGATGGCCTTTTTGCGTTT
CTACAAACTCTTTCGGTCCGTTGTTTATTTTTCTAAATACATTCAAATATGTATCCGCTCATGAGACAAT
AACCCTGATAAATGCTTCAATAATATTGAAAAAGGAAGAGTATGAGTATTCAACATTTCCGTGTCGCCCT
TATTCCCTTTTTTGCGGCATTTTGCCTTCCTGTTTTTGCTCACCCAGAAACGCTGGTGAAAGTAAAAGAT
GCTGAAGATCAGTTGGGTGCACGAGTGGGTTACATCGAACTGGATCTCAACAGCGGTAAGATCCTTGAGA
GTTTTCGCCCCGAAGAACGTTTCCCAATGATGAGCACTTTTAAAGTTCTGCTATGTGGCGCGGTATTATC
CCGTGTTGACGCCGGGCAAGAGCAACTCGGTCGCCGCATACACTATTCTCAGAATGACTTGGTTGAGTAC
TCACCAGTCACAGAAAAGCATCTTACGGATGGCATGACAGTAAGAGAATTATGCAGTGCTGCCATAACCA
TGAGTGATAACACTGCGGCCAACTTACTTCTGACAACGATCGGAGGACCGAAGGAGCTAACCGCTTTTTT
GCACAACATGGGGGATCATGTAACTCGCCTTGATCGTTGGGAACCGGAGCTGAATGAAGCCATACCAAAC
GACGAGCGTGACACCACGATGCCTGTAGCAATGGCAACAACGTTGCGCAAACTATTAACTGGCGAACTAC
TTACTCTAGCTTCCCGGCAACAATTAATAGACTGGATGGAGGCGGATAAAGTTGCAGGACCACTTCTGCG
CTCGGCCCTTCCGGCTGGCTGGTTTATTGCTGATAAATCTGGAGCCGGTGAGCGTGGGTCTCGCGGTATC
ATTGCAGCACTGGGGCCAGATGGTAAGCCCTCCCGTATCGTAGTTATCTACACGACGGGGAGTCAGGCAA
CTATGGATGAACGAAATAGACAGATCGCTGAGATAGGTGCCTCACTGATTAAGCATTGGTAACTGTCAGA
CCAAGTTTACTCATATATACTTTAGATTGATTTCCTTAGGACTGAGCGTCAACCCCGTAGAAAAGATCAA
AGGATCTTCTTGAGATCCTTTTTTTCTGCGCGTAATCTGCTGCTTGCAAACAAAAAAACCACCGCTACCA
GCGGTGGTTTGTTTGCCGGATCAAGAGCTACCAACTCTTTTTCCGAAGGTAACTGGCTTCAGCAGAGCGC
AGATACCAAATACTGTCCTTCTAGTGTAGCCGTAGTTAGGCCACCACTTCAAGAACTCTGTAGCACCGCC
TACATACCTCGCTCTGCTAATCCTGTTACCAGTGGCTGCTGCCAGTGGCGATAAGTCGTGTCTTACCGGG
TTGGACTCAAGACGATAGTTACCGGATAAGGCGCAGCGGTCGGGCTGAACGGGGGGTTCGTGCACACAGC
CCAGCTTGGAGCGAACGACCTACACCGAACTGAGATACCTACAGCGTGAGCTATGAGAAAGCGCCACGCT
TCCCGAAGGGAGAAAGGCGGACAGGTATCCGGTAAGCGGCAGGGTCGGAACAGGAGAGCGCACGAGGGAG
CTTCCAGGGGGAAACGCCTGGTATCTTTATAGTCCTGTCGGGTTTCGCCACCTCTGACTTGAGCGTCGAT
TTTTGTGATGCTCGTCAGGGGGGCGGAGCCTATGGAAAAACGCCAGCAACGCGGCCTTTTTACGGTTCCT
GGCCTTTTGCTGGCCTTTTGCTCACATGTTCTTTCCTGCGTTATCCCCTGATTCTGTGGATAACCGTATT
ACCGCCTTTGAGTGAGCTGATACCGCTCGCCGCAGCCGAACGACCGAGCGCAGCGAGTCAGTGAGCGAGG
AAGCGGAAGAGCGCCTGATGCGGTATTTTCTCCTTACGCATCTGTGCGGTATTTCACACCGCATATAAGG
TGCACTGTGACTGGGTCATGGCTGCGCCCCGACACCCGCCAACACCCGCTGACGCGCCCTGACGGGCTTG
TCTGCTCCCGGCATCCGCTTACAGACAAGCTGTGACCGTCTCCGGGAGCTGCATGTGTCAGAGGTTTTCA
CCGTCATCACCGAAACGCGCGAGGCAGCTGCGGTAAAGCTCATCAGCGTGGTCGTGCAGCGATTCACAGA
TGTCTGCCTGTTCATCCGCGTCCAGCTCGTTGAGTTTCTCCAGAAGCGTTAATGTCTGGCTTCTGATAAA
GCGGGCCATGTTAAGGGCGGTTTTTTCCTGTTTGGTCACTGATGCCTCCGTGTAAGGGGGATTTCTGTTC
ATGGGGGTAATGATACCGATGAAACGAGAGAGGATGCTCACGATACGGGTTACTGATGATGAACATGCCC
GGTTACTGGAACGTTGTGAGGGTAAACAACTGGCGGTATGGATGCGGCGGGACCAGAGAAAAATCACTCA
GGGTCAATGCCAGCGCTTCGTTAATACAGATGTAGGTGTTCCACAGGGTAGCCAGCAGCATCCTGCGATG
CAGATCCGGAACATAATGGTGCAGGGCGCTGACTTCCGCGTTTCCAGACTTTACGAAACACGGAAACCGA
AGACCATTCATGTTGTTGCTCAGGTCGCAGACGTTTTGCAGCAGCAGTCGCTTCACGTTCGCTCGCGTAT
CGGTGATTCATTCTGCTAACCAGTAAGGCAACCCCGCCAGCCTAGCCGGGTCCTCAACGACAGGAGCACG
ATCATGCGCACCCGTGGCCAGGACCCAACGCTGCCCGAAATT
