>Addgene plasmid #67009 | pMAL-c5X-ELP[V5A2G3-60] | addgene partial sequence | sequence record 118514 | Amp-R 5'-ATAATACCGCGCCACATAGC-3'
AAACTCTCAAGGATCTTACCGCTGTTGAGATCCAGTTCGATGTAACCCACTCGTGCACCCAACTGATCTT
CAGCATCTTTTACTTTCACCAGCGTTTCTGGGTGAGCAAAAACAGGAAGGCAAAATGCCGCAAAAAAGGG
AATAAGGGCGACACGGAAATGTTGAATACTCATACTCTTCCTTTTTCAATATTATTGAAGCATTTATCAG
GGTTATTGTCTCATGAGCGGATACATATTTGAATGTATTTAGAAAAATAAACAACGGACCGAAAGAGTTT
GTAGAAACGCAAAAAGGCCATCCGTCAGGATGGCCTTCTGCTTAATTTGATGCCTGGCAGTTTATGGCGG
GCGTCCTGCCCGCCACCCTCCGGGCCGTTGCTTCGCAACGTTCAAATCCGCTCCCGGCGGATTTGTCCTA
CTCAGGAGAGCGTTCACCGACAAACAACAGATAAAACGAAAGGCCCAGTCTTTCGACTGAGCCTTTCGTT
TTATTTGAAGCTTTCATTATTAATGATGGTGGTGATGATGTCCCGAGCCTGGAACTCCTCCACCTGGTAC
ACC
