>Addgene plasmid #67009 | pMAL-c5X-ELP[V5A2G3-60] | addgene partial sequence | sequence record 118515 | MBP-F 5'-GATGAAGCCCTGAAAGACGCGCAG-3'
ACAATAACAATAACAACAACCTCGGGATCGAAGGCAGGTCTTCCGGTGGTGTGGGTGTGCCTGGTGTGGG
GGTCCCCGGTGGTGGTGTACCGGGAGCTGGAGTTCCAGGTGTTGGGGTTCCCGGCGTAGGTGTGCCGGGA
GTGGGCGTTCCTGGTGGGGGAGTCCCCGGAGCCGGCGTTCCAGGAGGGGGTGTTCCCGGGGTAGGGGTCC
CGGGAGTCGGTGTCCCCGGCGGAGGGGTACCCGGCGCGGGAGTACCAGGAGTGGGAGTGCCCGGAGTCGG
CGTACCTGGAGTCGGGGTGCCCGGGGGAGGCGTACCAGGGGCTGGCGTCCCAGGAGGTGGCGTGCCA
